>Addgene plasmid #125171 | pFBOH-MHL.EZH2 | addgene full sequence | sequence record 292460 | Addgene NGS Result
GGTCTCCACGCATCGTCAGGCATTGGCGGCCTTGCTGTTCTTCTACGGCAAGGTGCTGTGCACGGATCTG
CCCTGGCTTCAGGAGATCGGAAGACCTCGGCCGTCGCGGCGCTTGCCGGTGGTGCTGACCCCGGATGAAG
TGGTTCGCATCCTCGGTTTTCTGGAAGGCGAGCATCGTTTGTTCGCCCAGGACTCTAGCTATAGTTCTAG
TGGTTGGCTACGTATACTCCGGAATATTAATAGATCATGGAGATAATTAAAATGATAACCATCTCGCAAA
TAAATAAGTATTTTACTGTTTTCGTAACAGTTTTGTAATAAAAAAACCTATAAATATTCCGGATTATTCA
TACCGTCCCACCATCGGGCGCGGATCTCGGTCCGAAAACCATGCATCATCATCATCATCACAGCAGCGGC
AGAGAAAACTTGTATTTCCAGGGCGGCCAGACTGGGAAGAAATCTGAGAAGGGACCAGTTTGTTGGCGGA
AGCGTGTAAAATCAGAGTACATGCGACTGAGACAGCTCAAGAGGTTCAGACGAGCTGATGAAGTAAAGAG
TATGTTTAGTTCCAATCGTCAGAAAATTTTGGAAAGAACGGAAATCTTAAACCAAGAATGGAAACAGCGA
AGGATACAGCCTGTGCACATCCTGACTTCTGTGAGCTCATTGCGCGGGACTAGGGAGTGTTCGGTGACCA
GTGACTTGGATTTTCCAACACAAGTCATCCCATTAAAGACTCTGAATGCAGTTGCTTCAGTACCCATAAT
GTATTCTTGGTCACCCCTACAGCAGAATTTTATGGTGGAAGATGAAACTGTTTTACATAACATTCCTTAT
ATGGGAGATGAAGTTTTAGATCAGGATGGTACTTTCATTGAAGAACTAATAAAAAATTATGATGGGAAAG
TACACGGGGATAGAGAATGTGGGTTTATAAATGATGAAATTTTTGTGGAGTTGGTGAATGCCCTTGGTCA
ATATAATGATGATGACGATGATGATGATGGAGACGATCCTGAAGAAAGAGAAGAAAAGCAGAAAGATCTG
GAGGATCACCGAGATGATAAAGAAAGCCGCCCACCTCGGAAATTTCCTTCTGATAAAATTTTTGAAGCCA
TTTCCTCAATGTTTCCAGATAAGGGCACAGCAGAAGAACTAAAGGAAAAATATAAAGAACTCACCGAACA
GCAGCTCCCAGGCGCACTTCCTCCTGAATGTACCCCCAACATAGATGGACCAAATGCTAAATCTGTTCAG
AGAGAGCAAAGCTTACACTCCTTTCATACGCTTTTCTGTAGGCGATGTTTTAAATATGACTGCTTCCTAC
ATCGTAAGTGCAATTATTCTTTTCATGCAACACCCAACACTTATAAGCGGAAGAACACAGAAACAGCTCT
AGACAACAAACCTTGTGGACCACAGTGTTACCAGCATTTGGAGGGAGCAAAGGAGTTTGCTGCTGCTCTC
ACCGCTGAGCGGATAAAGACCCCACCAAAACGTCCAGGAGGCCGCAGAAGAGGACGGCTTCCCAATAACA
GTAGCAGGCCCAGCACCCCCACCATTAATGTGCTGGAATCAAAGGATACAGACAGTGATAGGGAAGCAGG
GACTGAAACGGGGGGAGAGAACAATGATAAAGAAGAAGAAGAGAAGAAAGATGAAACTTCGAGCTCCTCT
GAAGCAAATTCTCGGTGTCAAACACCAATAAAGATGAAGCCAAATATTGAACCTCCTGAGAATGTGGAGT
GGAGTGGTGCTGAAGCCTCAATGTTTAGAGTCCTCATTGGCACTTACTATGACAATTTCTGTGCCATTGC
TAGGTTAATTGGGACCAAAACATGTAGACAGGTGTATGAGTTTAGAGTCAAAGAATCTAGCATCATAGCT
CCAGCTCCCGCTGAGGATGTGGATACTCCTCCAAGGAAAAAGAAGAGGAAACACCGGTTGTGGGCTGCAC
ACTGCAGAAAGATACAGCTGAAAAAGGACGGCTCCTCTAACCATGTTTACAACTATCAACCCTGTGATCA
TCCACGGCAGCCTTGTGACAGTTCGTGCCCTTGTGTGATAGCACAAAATTTTTGTGAAAAGTTTTGTCAA
TGTAGTTCAGAGTGTCAAAACCGCTTTCCGGGATGCCGCTGCAAAGCACAGTGCAACACCAAGCAGTGCC
CGTGCTACCTGGCTGTCCGAGAGTGTGACCCTGACCTCTGTCTTACTTGTGGAGCCGCTGACCATTGGGA
CAGTAAAAATGTGTCCTGCAAGAACTGCAGTATTCAGCGGGGCTCCAAAAAGCATCTATTGCTGGCACCA
TCTGACGTGGCAGGCTGGGGGATTTTTATCAAAGATCCTGTGCAGAAAAATGAATTCATCTCAGAATACT
GTGGAGAGATTATTTCTCAAGATGAAGCTGACAGAAGAGGGAAAGTGTATGATAAATACATGTGCAGCTT
TCTGTTCAACTTGAACAATGATTTTGTGGTGGATGCAACCCGCAAGGGTAACAAAATTCGTTTTGCAAAT
CATTCGGTAAATCCAAACTGCTATGCAAAAGTTATGATGGTTAACGGTGATCACAGGATAGGTATTTTTG
CCAAGAGAGCCATCCAGACTGGCGAAGAGCTGTTTTTTGATTACAGATACAGCCAGGCTGATGCCCTGAA
GTATGTCGGCATCGAAAGAGAAATGGAAATCCCTTGATGACGAAGCTTGTCGAGAAGTACTAGAGGATCA
TAATCAGCCATACCACATTTGTAGAGGTTTTACTTGCTTTAAAAAACCTCCCACACCTCCCCCTGAACCT
GAAACATAAAATGAATGCAATTGTTGTTGTTAACTTGTTTATTGCAGCTTATAATGGTTACAAATAAAGC
AATAGCATCACAAATTTCACAAATAAAGCATTTTTTTCACTGCATTCTAGTTGTGGTTTGTCCAAACTCA
TCAATGTATCTTATCATGTCTGGATCTGATCACTGATATCGCCTAGGAGATCCGAACCAGATAAGTGAAA
TCTAGTTCCAAACTATTTTGTCATTTTTAATTTTCGTATTAGCTTACGACGCTACACCCAGTTCCCATCT
ATTTTGTCACTCTTCCCTAAATAATCCTTAAAAACTCCATTTCCACCCCTCCCAGTTCCCAACTATTTTG
TCCGCCCACAGCGGGGCATTTTTCTTCCTGTTATGTTTTTAATCAAACATCCTGCCAACTCCATGTGACA
AACCGTCATCTTCGGCTACTTTTTCTCTGTCACAGAATGAAAATTTTTCTGTCATCTCTTCGTTATTAAT
GTTTGTAATTGACTGAATATCAACGCTTATTTGCAGCCTGAATGGCGAATGGG
[124 nt withheld, positions 3344-3467]
C
[91 nt withheld, positions 3469-3559]
A
[49 nt withheld, positions 3561-3609]
CCTTTGACGTTGGAGTCCACGTTCTT
[37 nt withheld, positions 3636-3672]
ACCCTATCTCGGTCTATTCTTTTGATTTATAAGGGATTTTGCCGATTTCGGCCTATTGGTTAAAAAATGA
GCTGATTTAACAAAAATTTAACGCGAATTTTAACAAAATATTAACGCTTACAATTTAGGTGGCACTTTTC
GGGGAAATGTGCGCGGAACCCCTATTTGTTTATTTTTCTAAATACATTCAAATATGTATCCGCTCATGAG
ACAATAACCCTGATAAATGCTTCAATAATATTGAAAAAGGAAGAGTATGAGTATTCAACATTTCCGTGTC
GCCCTTATTCCCTTTTTTGCGGCATTTTGCCTTCCTGTTTTTGCTCACCCAGAAACGCTGGTGAAAGTAA
AAGATGCTGAAGATCAGTTGGGTGCACGAGTGGGTTACATCGAACTGGATCTCAACAGCGGTAAGATCCT
TGAGAGTTTTCGCCCCGAAGAACGTTTTCCAATGATGAGCACTTTTAAAGTTCTGCTATGTGGCGCGGTA
TTATCCCGTATTGACGCCGGGCAAGAGCAACTCGGTCGCCGCATACACTATTCTCAGAATGACTTGGTTG
AGTACTCACCAGTCACAGAAAAGCATCTTACGGATGGCATGACAGTAAGAGAATTATGCAGTGCTGCCAT
AACCATGAGTGATAACACTGCGGCCAACTTACTTCTGACAACGATCGGAGGACCGAAGGAGCTAACCGCT
TTTTTGCACAACATGGGGGATCATGTAACTCGCCTTGATCGTTGGGAACCGGAGCTGAATGAAGCCATAC
CAAACGACGAGCGTGACACCACGATGCCTGTAGCAATGGCAACAACGTTGCGCAAACTATTAACTGGCGA
ACTACTTACTCTAGCTTCCCGGCAACAATTAATAGACTGGATGGAGGCGGATAAAGTTGCAGGACCACTT
CTGCGCTCGGCCCTTCCGGCTGGCTGGTTTATTGCTGATAAATCTGGAGCCGGTGAGCGTGGGTCTCGCG
GTATCATTGCAGCACTGGGGCCAGATGGTAAGCCCTCCCGTATCGTAGTTATCTACACGACGGGGAGTCA
GGCAACTATGGATGAACGAAATAGACAGATCGCTGAGATAGGTGCCTCACTGATTAAGCATTGGTAACTG
TCAGACCAAGTTTACTCATATATACTTTAGATTGATTTAAAACTTCATTTTTAATTTAAAAGGATCTAGG
TGAAGATCCTTTTTGATAATCTCATGACCAAAATCCCTTAACGTGAGTTTTCGTTCCACTGAGCGTCAGA
CCCCGTAGAAAAGATCAAAGGATCTTCTTGAGATCCTTTTTTTCTGCGCGTAATCTGCTGCTTGCAAACA
AAAAAACCACCGCTACCAGCGGTGGTTTGTTTGCCGGATCAAGAGCTACCAACTCTTTTTCCGAAGGTAA
CTGGCTTCAGCAGAGCGCAGATACCAAATACTGTTCTTCTAGTGTAGCCGTAGTTAGGCCACCACTTCAA
GAACTCTGTAGCACCGCCTACATACCTCGCTCTGCTAATCCTGTTACCAGTGGCTGCTGCCAGTGGCGAT
AAGTCGTGTCTTACCGGGTTGGACTCAAGACGATAGTTACCGGATAAGGCGCAGCGGTCGGGCTGAACGG
GGGGTTCGTGCACACAGCCCAGCTTGGAGCGAACGACCTACACCGAACTGAGATACCTACAGCGTGAGCT
ATGAGAAAGCGCCACGCTTCCCGAAGGGAGAAAGGCGGACAGGTATCCGGTAAGCGGCAGGGTCGGAACA
GGAGAGCGCACGAGGGAGCTTCCAGGGGGAAACGCCTGGTATCTTTATAGTCCTGTCGGGTTTCGCCACC
TCTGACTTGAGCGTCGATTTTTGTGATGCTCGTCAGGGGGGCGGAGCCTATGGAAAAACGCCAGCAACGC
GGCCTTTTTACGGTTCCTGGCCTTTTGCTGGCCTTTTGCTCACATGTTCTTTCCTGCGTTATCCCCTGAT
TCTGTGGATAACCGTATTACCGCCTTTGAGTGAGCTGATACCGCTCGCCGCAGCCGAACGACCGAGCGCA
GCGAGTCAGTGAGCGAGGAAGCGGAAGAGCGCCTGATGCGGTATTTTCTCCTTACGCATCTGTGCGGTAT
TTCACACCGCATAGACCAGCCGCGTAACCTGGCAAAATCGGTTACGGTTGAGTAATAAATGGATGCCCTG
CGTAAGCGGGTGTGGGCGGACAATAAAGTCTTAAACTGAACAAAATAGATCTAAACTATGACAATAAAGT
CTTAAACTAGACAGAATAGTTGTAAACTGAAATCAGTCCAGTTATGCTGTGAAAAAGCATACTGGACTTT
TGTTATGGCTAAAGCAAACTCTTCATTTTCTGAAGTGCAAATTGCCCGTCGTATTAAAGAGGGGCGTGGC
CAAGGGCATGGTAAAGACTATATTCGCGGCGTTGTGACAATTTACCGAACAACTCCGCGGCCGGGAAGCC
GATCTCGGCTTGAACGAATTGTTAGGTGGCGGTACTTGGGTCGATATCAAAGTGCATCACTTCTTCCCGT
ATGCCCAACTTTGTATAGAGAGCCACTGCGGGATCGTCACCGTAATCTGCTTGCACGTAGATCACATAAG
CACCAAGCGCGTTGGCCTCATGCTTGAGCAGATTGATGAGCGCGGTGGCAATGCCCTGCCTCCGGTGCTC
GCCGGAGACTGCGAGATCATAGATATAGATCTCACTACGCGGCTGCTCAAACTTGGGCAGAACGTAAGCC
GCGAGAGCGCCAACAACCGCTTCTTGGTCGAAGGCAGCAAGCGCGATGAATGTCTTACTACGGAGCAAGT
TCCCGAGGTAATCGGAGTCCGGCTGATGTTGGGAGTAGGTGGCTACGTCTCCGAACTCACGACCGAAAAG
ATCAAGAGCAGCCCGCATGGATTTGACTTGGTCAGGGCCGAGCCTACATGTGCGAATGATGCCCATACTT
GAGCCACCTAACTTTGTTTTAGGGCGACTGCCCTGCTGCGTAACATCGTTGCTGCTCCATAACATCAAAC
ATCGACCCACGGCGTAACGCGCTTGCTGCTTGGATGCCCGAGGCATAGACTGTACAAAAAAACAGTCATA
ACAAGCCATGAAAACCGCCACTGCGCCGTTACCACCGCTGCGTTCGGTCAAGGTTCTGGACCAGTTGCGT
GAGCGCATACGCTACTTGCATTACAGTTTACGAACCGAACAGGCTTATGTCAACTGGGTTCGTGCCTTCA
TCCGTTTCCACGGTGTGCGTCACCCGGCAACCTTGGGCAGCAGCGAAGTCGAGGCATTTCTGTCCTGGCT
GGCGAACGAGCGCAAGGTTTC
Features (pLannotate 1.2.2; 16 found; start..end, strand, type, name):
    244..335     +  promoter       polyhedrin promoter: polh from Autographa californica; promoter for the baculovirus polyhedrin gene
    392..410     +  CDS            capTEV™ (fragment): composite tag for in vivo biotinylation, TEV protease cleavage, and 6xHis tagging
    445..2694    +  CDS            EZH2: EZH2_HUMAN - Also known as KMT6. Experimental evidence at protein level: Swiss-Prot protein existence level 1. Polycomb group (PcG) protein. Catalytic subunit of the PRC2/EED-EZH2 complex, which methylates 'Lys-9' (H3K9me) and 'Lys-27' (H3K27me) of histone H3, leading to transcriptional repression of the affected target gene. Able to mono-, di- and trimethylate 'Lys-27' of histone H3 to form H3K27me1, H3K27me2 and H3K27me3, respectively. Displays a preference for substrates with less methylation, loses activity when progressively more methyl groups are incorporated into H3K27, H3K27me0 > H3K27
   2726..2809    +  CDS            large T antigen (fragment): large T antigen from SV40 (simian virus 40)
   2832..2966    +  polyA_signal   SV40 poly(A) signal: SV40 polyadenylation signal
   2995..3160    -  mobile_element Tn7L: mini-Tn7 element (left end of the Tn7 transposon) Tn7
   3323..3339    +  CDS            lacZα (fragment): LacZα fragment of β-galactosidase; lacZ fragment
   3344..3798    +  rep_origin     f1 ori (sequence partly withheld): f1 bacteriophage origin of replication; arrow indicates direction of (+) strand synthesis
   3824..3928    +  promoter       AmpR promoter: bla
   3929..4789    +  CDS            AmpR: β-lactamase; bla; confers resistance to ampicillin, carbenicillin, and related antibiotics
   4960..5548    +  rep_origin     ori: high-copy-number ColE1/pMB1/pBR322/pUC origin of replication
   5734..5785    -  misc_feature   bom (fragment): basis of mobility region from pBR322
   5853..6077    -  mobile_element Tn7R: mini-Tn7 element (right end of the Tn7 transposon) Tn7
   6144..6677    -  CDS            GmR: gentamycin acetyltransferase; aacC1; confers resistance to gentamycin
   6847..6875    -  promoter       Pc promoter: intI1 (promoter lies within the coding sequence); class 1 integron promoter
   6853..217     -  CDS            YPR2_ECOLX (fragment) (across the origin): Protein predicted: Swiss-Prot protein existence level 4. From Escherichia coli.
