[The description below was written by a language model from this plasmid's Addgene catalogue record and pLannotate feature annotations shown in this document.]
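Description:
pFBOH-MHL.EZH2 is a baculovirus transfer (donor) plasmid for producing human EZH2 in insect cells, built on the pFBOH-MHL backbone. In bacteria it is maintained through a high-copy ColE1/pUC-type origin and selected with ampicillin via the β-lactamase gene; an f1 phage origin is also present. The expression cassette lies between the Tn7R and Tn7L ends of a mini-Tn7 element, together with a gentamicin acetyltransferase gene driven by the class 1 integron Pc promoter. This is the arrangement typical of site-specific transposition systems, in which the segment between the Tn7 ends is moved into a baculovirus shuttle genome (bacmid) in E. coli, with gentamicin resistance marking the transposed segment. The recombinant bacmid then yields virus for infecting insect cells.

The payload is the human EZH2 coding sequence (about 2.25 kb), placed under the very late, strong polyhedrin promoter of Autographa californica nucleopolyhedrovirus and followed by an SV40 polyadenylation signal. Upstream of the gene, the backbone supplies an N-terminal polyhistidine tag followed by a TEV protease site, so the protein can be captured by metal-affinity chromatography and the tag then cleaved off. The annotation tool labels a short match in this region as a capTEV fragment, which most likely reflects only the shared His/TEV sequence. EZH2 is the catalytic histone H3 lysine 27 methyltransferase subunit of Polycomb repressive complex 2. The associated study concerns RNA inhibition of PRC2 enzymatic activity, which suggests use in preparing recombinant protein for biochemical work. The sequenced record (6,983 nt) is shorter than the sum of the listed backbone and insert sizes, presumably because cloning replaced part of the backbone, though the record lists the cloning method as unknown.
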