Addgene plasmid #125171: pFBOH-MHL.EZH2
Purpose: Expresses human EZH2 in insect cells, under a TEV-cleavable N-terminal polyhistidine tag.
Depositing lab: Chen Davidovich. Depositing organization: Monash University. Publication: RNA exploits an exposed regulatory site to inhibit the enzymatic activity of PRC2. Zhang Q, McKenzie NJ, Warneford-Thomson R, Gail EH, Flanigan SF, Owen BM, Lauman R, Levina V, Garcia BA, Schittenhelm RB, Bonasio R, Davidovich C. Nat Struct Mol Biol. 2019 Mar;26(3):237-247. doi: 10.1038/s41594-019-0197-y. Epub 2019 Mar 4. PubMed 30833789.
Backbone
  Vector backbone: pFBOH-MHL baculovirus expression vector
  Backbone manufacturer: a gift from the lab of Dr. Yufeng Tong, University of Toronto, Addgene #62304
  Backbone size w/o insert (bp): 6767
  Vector type: Insect Expression
Growth in bacteria
  Bacterial resistance: Ampicillin, 100 μg/mL
  Growth temperature: 37°C
  Growth strain: DH5alpha
  Copy number: Unknown
Gene/Insert
  Gene/Insert name: EZH2 (alt name: Histone-lysine N-methyltransferase EZH2)
  Species: H. sapiens (human)
  Insert size (bp): 2256
  GenBank ID: 2146
  Entrez Gene: EZH2 (a.k.a. ENX-1, ENX1, EZH2b, KMT6, KMT6A, WVS, WVS2)
  Promoter: Polyhedrin
  Tag / fusion protein: His-TEV (N terminal on backbone)
  Cloning method: Unknown
  Sequencing primers: 5′ 5’ sequencing primer pFBOH-fwd 5’ CCGGATTATTCATACCGTCCCACCA 3’; 3′ 3’ sequencing primer pFBOH-rev 5’ CTGATTATGATCCTCTAGTACTTCT 3
Terms and licenses: Academic/Nonprofit Terms; Industry Terms: Not Available to Industry
How to cite: pFBOH-MHL.EZH2 was a gift from Chen Davidovich (Addgene plasmid # 125171 ; http://n2t.net/addgene:125171 ; RRID:Addgene_125171)
