>Addgene plasmid #125171 | pFBOH-MHL.EZH2 | depositor partial sequence | sequence record 248505 | EZH2 gene
ATGGGCCAGACTGGGAAGAAATCTGAGAAGGGACCAGTTTGTTGGCGGAAGCGTGTAAAATCAGAGTACA
TGCGACTGAGACAGCTCAAGAGGTTCAGACGAGCTGATGAAGTAAAGAGTATGTTTAGTTCCAATCGTCA
GAAAATTTTGGAAAGAACGGAAATCTTAAACCAAGAATGGAAACAGCGAAGGATACAGCCTGTGCACATC
CTGACTTCTGTGAGCTCATTGCGCGGGACTAGGGAGTGTTCGGTGACCAGTGACTTGGATTTTCCAACAC
AAGTCATCCCATTAAAGACTCTGAATGCAGTTGCTTCAGTACCCATAATGTATTCTTGGTCTCCCCTACA
GCAGAATTTTATGGTGGAAGATGAAACTGTTTTACATAACATTCCTTATATGGGAGATGAAGTTTTAGAT
CAGGATGGTACTTTCATTGAAGAACTAATAAAAAATTATGATGGGAAAGTACACGGGGATAGAGAATGTG
GGTTTATAAATGATGAAATTTTTGTGGAGTTGGTGAATGCCCTTGGTCAATATAATGATGATGACGATGA
TGATGATGGAGACGATCCTGAAGAAAGAGAAGAAAAGCAGAAAGATCTGGAGGATCACCGAGATGATAAA
GAAAGCCGCCCACCTCGGAAATTTCCTTCTGATAAAATTTTTGAAGCCATTTCCTCAATGTTTCCAGATA
AGGGCACAGCAGAAGAACTAAAGGAAAAATATAAAGAACTCACCGAACAGCAGCTCCCAGGCGCACTTCC
TCCTGAATGTACCCCCAACATAGATGGACCAAATGCTAAATCTGTTCAGAGAGAGCAAAGCTTACACTCC
TTTCATACGCTTTTCTGTAGGCGATGTTTTAAATATGACTGCTTCCTACATCGTAAGTGCAATTATTCTT
TTCATGCAACACCCAACACTTATAAGCGGAAGAACACAGAAACAGCTCTAGACAACAAACCTTGTGGACC
ACAGTGTTACCAGCATTTGGAGGGAGCAAAGGAGTTTGCTGCTGCTCTCACCGCTGAGCGGATAAAGACC
CCACCAAAACGTCCAGGAGGCCGCAGAAGAGGACGGCTTCCCAATAACAGTAGCAGGCCCAGCACCCCCA
CCATTAATGTGCTGGAATCAAAGGATACAGACAGTGATAGGGAAGCAGGGACTGAAACGGGGGGAGAGAA
CAATGATAAAGAAGAAGAAGAGAAGAAAGATGAAACTTCGAGCTCCTCTGAAGCAAATTCTCGGTGTCAA
ACACCAATAAAGATGAAGCCAAATATTGAACCTCCTGAGAATGTGGAGTGGAGTGGTGCTGAAGCCTCAA
TGTTTAGAGTCCTCATTGGCACTTACTATGACAATTTCTGTGCCATTGCTAGGTTAATTGGGACCAAAAC
ATGTAGACAGGTGTATGAGTTTAGAGTCAAAGAATCTAGCATCATAGCTCCAGCTCCCGCTGAGGATGTG
GATACTCCTCCAAGGAAAAAGAAGAGGAAACACCGGTTGTGGGCTGCACACTGCAGAAAGATACAGCTGA
AAAAGGACGGCTCCTCTAACCATGTTTACAACTATCAACCCTGTGATCATCCACGGCAGCCTTGTGACAG
TTCGTGCCCTTGTGTGATAGCACAAAATTTTTGTGAAAAGTTTTGTCAATGTAGTTCAGAGTGTCAAAAC
CGCTTTCCGGGATGCCGCTGCAAAGCACAGTGCAACACCAAGCAGTGCCCGTGCTACCTGGCTGTCCGAG
AGTGTGACCCTGACCTCTGTCTTACTTGTGGAGCCGCTGACCATTGGGACAGTAAAAATGTGTCCTGCAA
GAACTGCAGTATTCAGCGGGGCTCCAAAAAGCATCTATTGCTGGCACCATCTGACGTGGCAGGCTGGGGG
ATTTTTATCAAAGATCCTGTGCAGAAAAATGAATTCATCTCAGAATACTGTGGAGAGATTATTTCTCAAG
ATGAAGCTGACAGAAGAGGGAAAGTGTATGATAAATACATGTGCAGCTTTCTGTTCAACTTGAACAATGA
TTTTGTGGTGGATGCAACCCGCAAGGGTAACAAAATTCGTTTTGCAAATCATTCGGTAAATCCAAACTGC
TATGCAAAAGTTATGATGGTTAACGGTGATCACAGGATAGGTATTTTTGCCAAGAGAGCCATCCAGACTG
GCGAAGAGCTGTTTTTTGATTACAGATACAGCCAGGCTGATGCCCTGAAGTATGTCGGCATCGAAAGAGA
AATGGAAATCCCTTGA
