>Addgene plasmid #125171 | pFBOH-MHL.EZH2 | depositor partial sequence | sequence record 248506 | pFBOH-MHL empty
G
[124 nt withheld, positions 2-125]
C
[91 nt withheld, positions 127-217]
A
[49 nt withheld, positions 219-267]
CCTTTGACGTTGGAGTCCACGTTCTTT
[37 nt withheld, positions 295-331]
ACCCTATCTCGGTCTATTCTTTTGATTTATAAGGGATTTTGCCGATTTCGGCCTATTGGTTAAAAAATGA
GCTGATTTAACAAAAATTTAACGCGAATTTTAACAAAATATTAACGTTTACAATTTCAGGTGGCACTTTT
CGGGGAAATGTGCGCGGAACCCCTATTTGTTTATTTTTCTAAATACATTCAAATATGTATCCGCTCATGA
GACAATAACCCTGATAAATGCTTCAATAATATTGAAAAAGGAAGAGTATGAGTATTCAACATTTCCGTGT
CGCCCTTATTCCCTTTTTTGCGGCATTTTGCCTTCCTGTTTTTGCTCACCCAGAAACGCTGGTGAAAGTA
AAAGATGCTGAAGATCAGTTGGGTGCACGAGTGGGTTACATCGAACTGGATCTCAACAGCGGTAAGATCC
TTGAGAGTTTTCGCCCCGAAGAACGTTTTCCAATGATGAGCACTTTTAAAGTTCTGCTATGTGGCGCGGT
ATTATCCCGTATTGACGCCGGGCAAGAGCAACTCGGTCGCCGCATACACTATTCTCAGAATGACTTGGTT
GAGTACTCACCAGTCACAGAAAAGCATCTTACGGATGGCATGACAGTAAGAGAATTATGCAGTGCTGCCA
TAACCATGAGTGATAACACTGCGGCCAACTTACTTCTGACAACGATCGGAGGACCGAAGGAGCTAACCGC
TTTTTTGCACAACATGGGGGATCATGTAACTCGCCTTGATCGTTGGGAACCGGAGCTGAATGAAGCCATA
CCAAACGACGAGCGTGACACCACGATGCCTGTAGCAATGGCAACAACGTTGCGCAAACTATTAACTGGCG
AACTACTTACTCTAGCTTCCCGGCAACAATTAATAGACTGGATGGAGGCGGATAAAGTTGCAGGACCACT
TCTGCGCTCGGCCCTTCCGGCTGGCTGGTTTATTGCTGATAAATCTGGAGCCGGTGAGCGTGGGTCTCGC
GGTATCATTGCAGCACTGGGGCCAGATGGTAAGCCCTCCCGTATCGTAGTTATCTACACGACGGGGAGTC
AGGCAACTATGGATGAACGAAATAGACAGATCGCTGAGATAGGTGCCTCACTGATTAAGCATTGGTAACT
GTCAGACCAAGTTTACTCATATATACTTTAGATTGATTTAAAACTTCATTTTTAATTTAAAAGGATCTAG
GTGAAGATCCTTTTTGATAATCTCATGACCAAAATCCCTTAACGTGAGTTTTCGTTCCACTGAGCGTCAG
ACCCCGTAGAAAAGATCAAAGGATCTTCTTGAGATCCTTTTTTTCTGCGCGTAATCTGCTGCTTGCAAAC
AAAAAAACCACCGCTACCAGCGGTGGTTTGTTTGCCGGATCAAGAGCTACCAACTCTTTTTCCGAAGGTA
ACTGGCTTCAGCAGAGCGCAGATACCAAATACTGTCCTTCTAGTGTAGCCGTAGTTAGGCCACCACTTCA
AGAACTCTGTAGCACCGCCTACATACCTCGCTCTGCTAATCCTGTTACCAGTGGCTGCTGCCAGTGGCGA
TAAGTCGTGTCTTACCGGGTTGGACTCAAGACGATAGTTACCGGATAAGGCGCAGCGGTCGGGCTGAACG
GGGGGTTCGTGCACACAGCCCAGCTTGGAGCGAACGACCTACACCGAACTGAGATACCTACAGCGTGAGC
ATTGAGAAAGCGCCACGCTTCCCGAAGGGAGAAAGGCGGACAGGTATCCGGTAAGCGGCAGGGTCGGAAC
AGGAGAGCGCACGAGGGAGCTTCCAGGGGGAAACGCCTGGTATCTTTATAGTCCTGTCGGGTTTCGCCAC
CTCTGACTTGAGCGTCGATTTTTGTGATGCTCGTCAGGGGGGCGGAGCCTATGGAAAAACGCCAGCAACG
CGGCCTTTTTACGGTTCCTGGCCTTTTGCTGGCCTTTTGCTCACATGTTCTTTCCTGCGTTATCCCCTGA
TTCTGTGGATAACCGTATTACCGCCTTTGAGTGAGCTGATACCGCTCGCCGCAGCCGAACGACCGAGCGC
AGCGAGTCAGTGAGCGAGGAAGCGGAAGAGCGCCTGATGCGGTATTTTCTCCTTACGCATCTGTGCGGTA
TTTCACACCGCAGACCAGCCGCGTAACCTGGCAAAATCGGTTACGGTTGAGTAATAAATGGATGCCCTGC
GTAAGCGGGTGTGGGCGGACAATAAAGTCTTAAACTGAACAAAATAGATCTAAACTATGACAATAAAGTC
TTAAACTAGACAGAATAGTTGTAAACTGAAATCAGTCCAGTTATGCTGTGAAAAAGCATACTGGACTTTT
GTTATGGCTAAAGCAAACTCTTCATTTTCTGAAGTGCAAATTGCCCGTCGTATTAAAGAGGGGCGTGGCC
AAGGGCATGGTAAAGACTATATTCGCGGCGTTGTGACAATTTACCGAACAACTCCGCGGCCGGGAAGCCG
ATCTCGGCTTGAACGAATTGTTAGGTGGCGGTACTTGGGTCGATATCAAAGTGCATCACTTCTTCCCGTA
TGCCCAACTTTGTATAGAGAGCCACTGCGGGATCGTCACCGTAATCTGCTTGCACGTAGATCACATAAGC
ACCAAGCGCGTTGGCCTCATGCTTGAGCAGATTGATGAGCGCGGTGGCAATGCCCTGCCTCCGGTGCTCG
CCGGAGACTGCGAGATCATAGATATAGATCTCACTACGCGGCTGCTCAAACCTGGGCAGAACGTAAGCCG
CGAGAGCGCCAACAACCGCTTCTTGGTCGAAGGCAGCAAGCGCGATGAATGTCTTACTACGGAGCAAGTT
CCCGAGGTAATCGGAGTCCGGCTGATGTTGGGAGTAGGTGGCTACGTCTCCGAACTCACGACCGAAAAGA
TCAAGAGCAGCCCGCATGGATTTGACTTGGTCAGGGCCGAGCCTACATGTGCGAATGATGCCCATACTTG
AGCCACCTAACTTTGTTTTAGGGCGACTGCCCTGCTGCGTAACATCGTTGCTGCTGCGTAACATCGTTGC
TGCTCCATAACATCAAACATCGACCCACGGCGTAACGCGCTTGCTGCTTGGATGCCCGAGGCATAGACTG
TACAAAAAAACAGTCATAACAAGCCATGAAAACCGCCACTGCGCCGTTACCACCGCTGCGTTCGGTCAAG
GTTCTGGACCAGTTGCGTGAGCGCATACGCTACTTGCATTACAGTTTACGAACCGAACAGGCTTATGTCA
ACTGGGTTCGTGCCTTCATCCGTTTCCACGGTGTGCGTCACCCGGCAACCTTGGGCAGCAGCGAAGTCGA
GGCATTTCTGTCCTGGCTGGCGAACGAGCGCAAGGTTTCGGTCTCCACGCATCGTCAGGCATTGGCGGCC
TTGCTGTTCTTCTACGGCAAGGTGCTGTGCACGGATCTGCCCTGGCTTCAGGAGATCGGAAGACCTCGGC
CGTCGCGGCGCTTGCCGGTGGTGCTGACCCCGGATGAAGTGGTTCGCATCCTCGGTTTTCTGGAAGGCGA
GCATCGTTTGTTCGCCCAGGACTCTAGCTATAGTTCTAGTGGTTGGCTACGTATACTCCGGAATATTAAT
AGATCATGGAGATAATTAAAATGATAACCATCTCGCAAATAAATAAGTATTTTACTGTTTTCGTAACAGT
TTTGTAATAAAAAAACCTATAAATATTCCGGATTATTCATACCGTCCCACCATCGGGCGCGGATCTCGGT
CCGAAAACCATGCATCATCATCATCATCACAGCAGCGGCAGAGAAAACTTGTATTTCCAGGGCCATATGA
GTTCTCCTCCTGAAAGATCCATAACTTCGTATAGCATACATTATACGAAGTTATGCGGCCGCGACGTCCA
CATATACCTGCCGTTCACTATTATTTAGTGAAATGAGATATTATGATATTTTCTGAATTGTGATTAAAAA
GGCAACTTTATGCCCATGCAACAGAAACTATAAAAAATACAGAGAATGAAAAGAAACAGATAGATTTTTT
AGTTCTTTAGGCCCGTAGTCTGCAAATCCTTTTATGATTTTCTATCAAACAAAAGAGGAAAATAGACCAG
TTGCAATCCAAACGAGAGTCTAATAGAATGAGGTCGAAAAGTAAATCGCGCGGGTTTGTTACTGATAAAG
CAGGCAAGACCTAAAATGTGTAAAGGGCAAAGTGTATACTTTGGCGTCACCCCTTACATATTTTAGGTCT
TTTTTTATTGTGCGTAACTAACTTGCCATCTTCAAACAGGAGGGCTGGAAGAAGCAGACCGCTAACACAG
TACATAAAAAAGGAGACATGAACGATGAACATCAAAAAGTTTGCAAAACAAGCAACAGTATTAACCTTTA
CTACCGCACTGCTGGCAGGAGGCGCAACTCAAGCGTTTGCGAAAGAAACGAACCAAAAGCCATATAAGGA
AACATACGGCATTTCCCATATTACACGCCATGATATGCTGCAAATCCCTGAACAGCAAAAAAATGAAAAA
TATAAAGTTCCTGAGTTCGATTCGTCCACAATTAAAAATATCTCTTCTGCAAAAGGCCTGGACGTTTGGG
ACAGCTGGCCATTACAAAACACTGACGGCACTGTCGCAAACTATCACGGCTACCACATCGTCTTTGCATT
AGCCGGAGATCCTAAAAATGCGGATGACACATCGATTTACATGTTCTATCAAAAAGTCGGCGAAACTTCT
ATTGACAGCTGGAAAAACGCTGGCCGCGTCTTTAAAGACAGCGACAAATTCGATGCAAATGATTCTATCC
TAAAAGACCAAACACAAGAATGGTCAGGTTCAGCCACATTTACATCTGACGGAAAAATCCGTTTATTCTA
CACTGATTTCTCCGGTAAACATTACGGCAAACAAACACTGACAACTGCACAAGTTAACGTATCAGCATCA
GACAGCTCTTTGAACATCAACGGTGTAGAGGATTATAAATCAATCTTTGACGGTGACGGAAAAACGTATC
AAAATGTACAGCAGTTCATCGATGAAGGCAACTACAGCTCAGGCGACAACCATACGCTGAGAGATCCTCA
CTACGTAGAAGATAAAGGCCACAAATACTTAGTATTTGAAGCAAACACTGGAACTGAAGATGGCTACCAA
GGCGAAGAATCTTTATTTAACAAAGCATACTATGGCAAAAGCACATCATTCTTCCGTCAAGAAAGTCAAA
AACTTCTGCAAAGCGATAAAAAACGCACGGCTGAGTTAGCAAACGGCGCTCTCGGTATGATTGAGCTAAA
CGATGATTACACACTGAAAAAAGTGATGAAACCGCTGATTGCATCTAACACAGTAACAGATGAAATTGAA
CGCGCGAACGTCTTTAAAATGAACGGCAAATGGTACCTGTTCACTGACTCCCGCGGATCAAAAATGACGA
TTGACGGCATTACGTCTAACGATATTTACATGCTTGGTTATGTTTCTAATTCTTTAACTGGCCCATACAA
GCCGCTGAACAAAACTGGCCTTGTGTTAAAAATGGATCTTGATCCTAACGATGTAACCTTTACTTACTCA
CACTTCGCTGTACCTCAAGCGAAAGGAAACAATGTCGTGATTACAAGCTATATGACAAACAGAGGATTCT
ACGCAGACAAACAATCAACGTTTGCGCCTAGCTTCCTGCTGAACATCAAAGGCAAGAAAACATCTGTTGT
CAAAGACAGCATCCTTGAACAAGGACAATTAACAGTTAACAAATAAAAACGCAAAAGAAAATGCCGATAT
CCTATTGGCATTGACGTCAGGTGGCACTTTTCGAGGAGATCATGCACATGATGACGAAGCTTGTCGAGAA
GTACTAGAGGATCATAATCAGCCATACCACATTTGTAGAGGTTTTACTTGCTTTAAAAAACCTCCCACAC
CTCCCCCTGAACCTGAAACATAAAATGAATGCAATTGTTGTTGTTAACTTGTTTATTGCAGCTTATAATG
GTTACAAATAAAGCAATAGCATCACAAATTTCACAAATAAAGCATTTTTTTCACTGCATTCTAGTTGTGG
TTTGTCCAAACTCATCAATGTATCTTATCATGTCTGGATCTGATCACTGATATCGCCTAGGAGATCCGAA
CCAGATAAGTGAAATCTAGTTCCAAACTATTTTGTCATTTTTAATTTTCGTATTAGCTTACGACGCTACA
CCCAGTTCCCATCTATTTTGTCACTCTTCCCTAAATAATCCTTAAAAACTCCATTTCCACCCCTCCCAGT
TCCCAACTATTTTGTCCGCCCACAGCGGGGCATTTTTCTTCCTGTTATGTTTTTAATCAAACATCCTGCC
AACTCCATGTGACAAACCGTCATCTTCGGCTACTTTTTCTCTGTCACAGAATGAAAATTTTTCTGTCATC
TCTTCGTTATTAATGTTTGTAATTGACTGAATATCAACGCTTATTTGCAGCCTGAATGGCGAATGG
